Addgene plasmid #201131: plex_307-EYFP-ccdB-blasticidin
Purpose: (Empty Backbone) pLEX_307 plasmid with N-terminal EYFP tag and blasticidin marker
Depositing lab: Alejandro Chavez. Depositing organization: University of California, San Diego (UCSD).
Backbone
  Vector backbone: plex_307
  Backbone size (bp): 10602
  Vector type: Mammalian Expression
  Promoter: EF-1α
  Selectable markers: Blasticidin
  Tag / fusion protein: EYFP (N terminal on insert)
Growth in bacteria
  Bacterial resistance: Chloramphenicol and Ampicillin, 25 & 100 μg/mL
  Growth temperature: 30°C
  Growth strain: ccdB Survival
  Copy number: High Copy
Terms and licenses: Academic/Nonprofit Terms; Industry Terms: Not Available to Industry
Depositor comments: K207A mutation in EYFP will not affect plasmid function.
How to cite: plex_307-EYFP-ccdB-blasticidin was a gift from Alejandro Chavez (Addgene plasmid # 201131 ; http://n2t.net/addgene:201131 ; RRID:Addgene_201131)
