[The description below was written by a language model from this plasmid's Addgene catalogue record and pLannotate feature annotations shown in this document.]
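Description:
plex_307-EYFP-ccdB-blasticidin is an empty Gateway destination vector derived from the pLEX_307 backbone. It is catalogued as a mammalian expression plasmid of about 10.6 kb, and its feature table shows the architecture of a third-generation, self-inactivating HIV-1 lentiviral transfer vector. An RSV promoter drives a truncated 5' LTR, followed by the Ψ packaging signal with a gag fragment, the RRE for Rev-dependent export, a cPPT/CTS, a WPRE and a ΔU3 3' LTR. These elements would allow the cassette to be packaged into viral particles and integrated into target cells. In bacteria it replicates from a high-copy ColE1/pUC-type origin and also carries an f1 origin. It is selected with ampicillin (bla on the backbone) and chloramphenicol (CmR within the Gateway cassette). Because it encodes the gyrase poison CcdB, it must be maintained in a ccdB-tolerant strain.

The expression unit consists of the constitutive human EF-1α promoter followed by EYFP and then the Gateway cassette, in which attR sites flank CmR and ccdB. An LR recombination with an entry clone replaces this cassette with a gene of interest, and ccdB counterselects against unrecombined plasmid in standard E. coli. The result is an N-terminal EYFP fusion. A V5 epitope sequence lies just downstream of the second att site, so it could be appended C-terminally if the insert lacks a stop codon and is in frame. A separate SV40 early promoter drives blasticidin S deaminase, which permits blasticidin selection of transduced or transfected mammalian cells. The depositor notes a K207A substitution in EYFP that is not expected to affect function. The vector is suited to generating stable, fluorescently tagged expression of cloned open reading frames.
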