Features (pLannotate 1.2.2; 39 found; start..end, strand, type, name):
     23..89      +  CDS            small t antigen (fragment): SV40 (simian virus 40) small t antigen
     96..1274    +  promoter       EF-1α promoter: strong constitutive promoter for human elongation factor EF-1α
   1294..2010    +  CDS            EYFP: EYFP is a basic (constitutively fluorescent) green/yellow fluorescent protein published in 1996, derived from Aequorea victoria. It is reported to be a very rapidly-maturing weak dimer with high acid sensitivity.
   2035..2159    +  protein_bind   attR1: mutant version of attR; recombination site for the Gateway® LR reaction LR Clonase™
   2184..2214    +  promoter       lac UV5 promoter: E. coli lac promoter with an "up" mutation
   2238..2267    +  promoter       cat promoter (fragment): promoter of the E. coli cat gene encoding chloramphenicol acetyltransferase
   2268..2948    +  CDS            CmR: chloramphenicol acetyltransferase confers resistance to chloramphenicol
   3105..3263    +  CDS            ccdA (fragment): CCDA_ECO57 - Also known as H, letA. Experimental evidence at protein level: Swiss-Prot protein existence level 1. Antitoxin component of a type II toxin-antitoxin (TA) system which inhibits the post-segregational killing (PSK) of plasmid-free cells, also referred to as a plasmid addiction system. Binds to and blocks the activity of CcdB; will also remove bound CcdB protein from the CcdB-GyrA complex by forming a CcdA-CcdB complex, a process termed rejuvenation. Functions as a transcriptional corepressor for the ccdAB operon, repression also requires CcdB (By similarity). From Escherichia coli
   3268..3573    +  CDS            ccdB: CcdB, a bacterial toxin that poisons DNA gyrase; ccdB; Plasmids containing the ccdB gene cannot be propagated in standard E. coli strains.
   3614..3735    -  protein_bind   attR3: mutant version of attR; recombination site for the Gateway® LR reaction LR Clonase™
   3717..3737    -  protein_bind   attB2: mutant version of attB; core recombination site for the Gateway® BP reaction BP Clonase™
   3746..3787    +  CDS            V5 tag: epitope tag from simian virus 5
   3838..4426    +  misc_feature   WPRE: woodchuck hepatitis virus posttranscriptional regulatory element
   4477..4496    +  misc_feature   cPPT/CTS (fragment): central polypurine tract and central termination sequence of HIV-1
   4498..4731    +  LTR            3' LTR (ΔU3): self-inactivating 3' long terminal repeat (LTR) from HIV-1
   4809..4930    +  polyA_signal   SV40 poly(A) signal: SV40 polyadenylation signal
   4970..5105    +  rep_origin     SV40 ori: SV40 origin of replication
   5126..5144    -  promoter       T7 promoter: promoter for bacteriophage T7 RNA polymerase
   5152..5307    +  CDS            lacZα (fragment): LacZα fragment of β-galactosidase; lacZ fragment
   5312..5740    +  rep_origin     f1 ori (sequence partly withheld): f1 bacteriophage origin of replication; arrow indicates direction of (+) strand synthesis
   5793..5897    +  promoter       AmpR promoter: bla
   5898..6758    +  CDS            AmpR: β-lactamase; bla; confers resistance to ampicillin, carbenicillin, and related antibiotics
   6929..7517    +  rep_origin     ori: high-copy-number ColE1/pMB1/pBR322/pUC origin of replication
   7700..7792    +  CDS            lacI (fragment): lac repressor; lacI; The lac repressor binds to the lac operator to inhibit transcription in E. coli. This inhibition can be relieved by adding lactose or isopropyl-β-D-thiogalactopyranoside (IPTG).
   7805..7826    +  protein_bind   CAP binding site: CAP binding activates transcription in the presence of cAMP. E. coli catabolite activator protein
   7841..7871    +  promoter       lac promoter: promoter for the E. coli lac operon
   7879..7895    +  protein_bind   lac operator: The lac repressor binds to the lac operator to inhibit transcription in E. coli. This inhibition can be relieved by adding lactose or isopropyl-β-D-thiogalactopyranoside (IPTG). lac repressor encoded by lacI
   7940..7958    +  promoter       T3 promoter: promoter for bacteriophage T3 RNA polymerase
   7986..8212    +  promoter       RSV promoter: Rous sarcoma virus enhancer/promoter
   8213..8393    +  LTR            5' LTR (truncated): truncated 5' long terminal repeat (LTR) from HIV-1
   8440..8565    +  misc_feature   HIV-1 Ψ: packaging signal of human immunodeficiency virus type 1
   8549..8912    +  CDS            HIV-1 gag (fragment): gag protein from human immunodeficiency virus 1; gag
   9058..9291    +  misc_feature   RRE: The Rev response element (RRE) of HIV-1 allows for Rev-dependent mRNA export from the nucleus to the cytoplasm.
   9668..9694    +  CDS            Rev (fragment): human immunodeficiency virus 1 (HIV-1) Rev protein; rev; enhances nuclear export of unspliced and incompletely spliced viral mRNAs
   9701..9724    +  promoter       SV40 promoter (fragment): SV40 early promoter
   9725..9796    +  promoter       SV40 promoter (fragment): SV40 enhancer and early promoter
   9820..9955    +  rep_origin     SV40 ori: SV40 origin of replication
   9997..10395   +  CDS            BSD: blasticidin S deaminase; Aspergillus terreus BSD; confers resistance to blasticidin
  10443..10560   +  misc_feature   cPPT/CTS: central polypurine tract and central termination sequence of HIV-1
>Addgene plasmid #201131 | plex_307-EYFP-ccdB-blasticidin | addgene full sequence | sequence record 397038 | Addgene NGS Result
CTCGAGGCCTGCAGGTGCAAAGATGGATAAAGTTTTAAACAGAGAGGAATCTTTGCAGCTAATGGACCTT
CTAGGTCTTGAAAGGAGTGGGAATTGGCTCCGGTGCCCGTCAGTGGGCAGAGCGCACATCGCCCACAGTC
CCCGAGAAGTTGGGGGGAGGGGTCGGCAATTGAACCGGTGCCTAGAGAAGGTGGCGCGGGGTAAACTGGG
AAAGTGATGTCGTGTACTGGCTCCGCCTTTTTCCCGAGGGTGGGGGAGAACCGTATATAAGTGCAGTAGT
CGCCGTGAACGTTCTTTTTCGCAACGGGTTTGCCGCCAGAACACAGGTAAGTGCCGTGTGTGGTTCCCGC
GGGCCTGGCCTCTTTACGGGTTATGGCCCTTGCGTGCCTTGAATTACTTCCACCTGGCTGCAGTACGTGA
TTCTTGATCCCGAGCTTCGGGTTGGAAGTGGGTGGGAGAGTTCGAGGCCTTGCGCTTAAGGAGCCCCTTC
GCCTCGTGCTTGAGTTGAGGCCTGGCCTGGGCGCTGGGGCCGCCGCGTGCGAATCTGGTGGCACCTTCGC
GCCTGTCTCGCTGCTTTCGATAAGTCTCTAGCCATTTAAAATTTTTGATGACCTGCTGCGACGCTTTTTT
TCTGGCAAGATAGTCTTGTAAATGCGGGCCAAGATCTGCACACTGGTATTTCGGTTTTTGGGGCCGCGGG
CGGCGACGGGGCCCGTGCGTCCCAGCGCACATGTTCGGCGAGGCGGGGCCTGCGAGCGCGGCCACCGAGA
ATCGGACGGGGGTAGTCTCAAGCTGGCCGGCCTGCTCTGGTGCCTGGCCTCGCGCCGCCGTGTATCGCCC
CGCCCTGGGCGGCAAGGCTGGCCCGGTCGGCACCAGTTGCGTGAGCGGAAAGATGGCCGCTTCCCGGCCC
TGCTGCAGGGAGCTCAAAATGGAGGACGCGGCGCTCGGGAGAGCGGGCGGGTGAGTCACCCACACAAAGG
AAAAGGGCCTTTCCGTCCTCAGCCGTCGCTTCATGTGACTCCACGGAGTACCGGGCGCCGTCCAGGCACC
TCGATTAGTTCTCGAGCTTTTGGAGTACGTCGTCTTTAGGTTGGGGGGAGGGGTTTTATGCGATGGAGTT
TCCCCACACTGAGTGGGTGGAGACTGAAGTTAGGCCAGCTTGGCACTTGATGTAATTCTCCTTGGAATTT
GCCCTTTTTGAGTTTGGATCTTGGTTCATTCTCAAGCCTCAGACAGTGGTTCAAAGTTTTTTTCTTCCAT
TTCAGGTGTCGTGAGGCTAGCACCCTTGCCACCATGGTGAGCAAGGGCGAGGAGCTGTTCACCGGGGTGG
TGCCCATCCTGGTCGAGCTGGACGGCGACGTAAACGGCCACAAGTTCAGCGTGTCCGGCGAGGGCGAGGG
CGATGCCACCTACGGCAAGCTGACCCTGAAGTTCATCTGCACCACCGGCAAGCTGCCCGTGCCCTGGCCC
ACCCTCGTGACCACCTTCGGCTACGGCCTGCAGTGCTTCGCCCGCTACCCCGACCACATGAAGCAGCACG
ACTTCTTCAAGTCCGCCATGCCCGAAGGCTACGTCCAGGAGCGCACCATCTTCTTCAAGGACGACGGCAA
CTACAAGACCCGCGCCGAGGTGAAGTTCGAGGGCGACACCCTGGTGAACCGCATCGAGCTGAAGGGCATC
GACTTCAAGGAGGACGGCAACATCCTGGGGCACAAGCTGGAGTACAACTACAACAGCCACAACGTCTATA
TCATGGCCGACAAGCAGAAGAACGGCATCAAGGTGAACTTCAAGATCCGCCACAACATCGAGGACGGCAG
CGTGCAGCTCGCCGACCACTACCAGCAGAACACCCCCATCGGCGACGGCCCCGTGCTGCTGCCCGACAAC
CACTACCTGAGCTACCAGTCCGCCCTGAGCAAAGACCCCAACGAGAAGCGCGATCACATGGTCCTGCTGG
AGTTCGTGACCGCCGCCGGGATCACTCTCGGCATGGACGAGCTGTACAAGGGTGGACCAGGTGGTGGACA
TCAAACAAGTTTGTACAAAAAAGCTGAACGAGAAACGTAAAATGATATAAATATCAATATATTAAATTAG
ATTTTGCATAAAAAACAGACTACATAATACTGTAAAACACAACATATCCAGTCACTATGGCGGCCGCATT
AGGCACCCCAGGCTTTACACTTTATGCTTCCGGCTCGTATAATGTGTGGATTTTGAGTTAGGATCCGTCG
AGATTTTCAGGAGCTAAGGAAGCTAAAATGGAGAAAAAAATCACTGGATATACCACCGTTGATATATCCC
AATGGCATCGTAAAGAACATTTTGAGGCATTTCAGTCAGTTGCTCAATGTACCTATAACCAGACCGTTCA
GCTGGATATTACGGCCTTTTTAAAGACCGTAAAGAAAAATAAGCACAAGTTTTATCCGGCCTTTATTCAC
ATTCTTGCCCGCCTGATGAATGCTCATCCGGAATTCCGTATGGCAATGAAAGACGGTGAGCTGGTGATAT
GGGATAGTGTTCACCCTTGTTACACCGTTTTCCATGAGCAAACTGAAACGTTTTCATCGCTCTGGAGTGA
ATACCACGACGATTTCCGGCAGTTTCTACACATATATTCGCAAGATGTGGCGTGTTACGGTGAAAACCTG
GCCTATTTCCCTAAAGGGTTTATTGAGAATGTGTTTTTCGTCTCAGCCAATCCCTGGGTGAGTTTCACCA
GTTTTGATTTAAACGTGGCCAATATGGACAACTTCTTCGCCCCCGTTTTCACCATGGGCAAATATTATAC
GCAAGGCGACAAGGTGCTGATGCCGCTGGCGATTCAGGTTCATCATGCCGTTTGTGATGGCTTCCATGTC
GGCAGAATGCTTAATGAATTACAACAGTACTGCGATGAGTGGCAGGCGGGGCGTAATCTAGAGGATCCGG
CTTACTAAGAGCCAGATAACAGTACGCGTATTTGCGCGCTGATTTTTGCGGTATAAGAATATATACTGAT
ATGTATACCCGAAGTATGTCAAAAAGAGGTATGCTATGAAGCAGCGTATTACAGTGACAGTTGACAGCGA
CAGCTATCAGTTGCTCAAGGCATATATGATGTCAATATCTCCGGTCTGGTAAGCACAACCATGCAGAATG
AAGCCCGTCGTCTGCGTGCCGAACGCTGGAAAGCGGAAAATCAGGAAGGGATGGCTGAGGTCGCCCGGTT
TATTGAAATGAACGGCTCTTTTGCTGACGAGAACAGGGGCTGGTGAAATGCAGTTTAAGGTTTACACCTA
TAAAAGAGAGAGCCGTTATCGTCTGTTTGTGGATGTACAGAGTGATATTATTGACACGCCCGGGCGACGG
ATGGTGATCCCCCTGGCCAGTGCACGTCTGCTGTCAGATAAAGTCCCCCGTGAACTTTACCCGGTGGTGC
ATATCGGGGATGAAAGCTGGCGCATGATGACCACCGATATGGCCAGTGTGCCGGTCTCCGTTATCGGGGA
AGAAGTGGCTGATCTCAGCCACCGCGAAAATGACATCAAAAACGCCATTAACCTGATGTTCTGGGGAATA
TAAATGTCAGGCTCCCTTATACACAGCCAGTCTGCAGGTCGACCATAGTGACTGGATACGTTGTGTTTTA
CAGTATTATGTAGTCTGTTTTTTATGCAAAATCTAATTTAATATATTGATATTTATATCATTTTACGTTT
CTCGTTCAGCTTTCTTGTACAAAGTGGTTGATATCGGTAAGCCTATCCCTAACCCTCTCCTCGGTCTCGA
TTCTACGTAGTAATGAACTAGTACCGGTTAAGTCGACAATCAACGCGTTAAGTCGACAATCAACCTCTGG
ATTACAAAATTTGTGAAAGATTGACTGGTATTCTTAACTATGTTGCTCCTTTTACGCTATGTGGATACGC
TGCTTTAATGCCTTTGTATCATGCTATTGCTTCCCGTATGGCTTTCATTTTCTCCTCCTTGTATAAATCC
TGGTTGCTGTCTCTTTATGAGGAGTTGTGGCCCGTTGTCAGGCAACGTGGCGTGGTGTGCACTGTGTTTG
CTGACGCAACCCCCACTGGTTGGGGCATTGCCACCACCTGTCAGCTCCTTTCCGGGACTTTCGCTTTCCC
CCTCCCTATTGCCACGGCGGAACTCATCGCCGCCTGCCTTGCCCGCTGCTGGACAGGGGCTCGGCTGTTG
GGCACTGACAATTCCGTGGTGTTGTCGGGGAAATCATCGTCCTTTCCTTGGCTGCTCGCCTGTGTTGCCA
CCTGGATTCTGCGCGGGACGTCCTTCTGCTACGTCCCTTCGGCCCTCAATCCAGCGGACCTTCCTTCCCG
CGGCCTGCTGCCGGCTCTGCGGCCTCTTCCGCGTCTTCGCCTTCGCCCTCAGACGAGTCGGATCTCCCTT
TGGGCCGCCTCCCCGCGTCGACTTTAAGACCAATGACTTACAAGGCAGCTGTAGATCTTAGCCACTTTTT
AAAAGAAAAGGGGGGACTGGAAGGGCTAATTCACTCCCAACGAAGACAAGATCTGCTTTTTGCTTGTACT
GGGTCTCTCTGGTTAGACCAGATCTGAGCCTGGGAGCTCTCTGGCTAACTAGGGAACCCACTGCTTAAGC
CTCAATAAAGCTTGCCTTGAGTGCTTCAAGTAGTGTGTGCCCGTCTGTTGTGTGACTCTGGTAACTAGAG
ATCCCTCAGACCCTTTTAGTCAGTGTGGAAAATCTCTAGCAGTACGTATAGTAGTTCATGTCATCTTATT
ATTCAGTATTTATAACTTGCAAAGAAATGAATATCAGAGAGTGAGAGGAACTTGTTTATTGCAGCTTATA
ATGGTTACAAATAAAGCAATAGCATCACAAATTTCACAAATAAAGCATTTTTTTCACTGCATTCTAGTTG
TGGTTTGTCCAAACTCATCAATGTATCTTATCATGTCTGGCTCTAGCTATCCCGCCCCTAACTCCGCCCA
TCCCGCCCCTAACTCCGCCCAGTTCCGCCCATTCTCCGCCCCATGGCTGACTAATTTTTTTTATTTATGC
AGAGGCCGAGGCCGCCTCGGCCTCTGAGCTATTCCAGAAGTAGTGAGGAGGCTTTTTTGGAGGCCTAGGG
ACGTACCCAATTCGCCCTATAGTGAGTCGTATTACGCGCGCTCACTGGCCGTCGTTTTACAACGTCGTGA
CTGGGAAAACCCTGGCGTTACCCAACTTAATCGCCTTGCAGCACATCCCCCTTTCGCCAGCTGGCGTAAT
AGCGAAGAGGCCCGCACCGATCGCCCTTCCCAACAGTTGCGCAGCCTGAATGGCGAATGGG
[124 nt withheld, positions 5312-5435]
C
[91 nt withheld, positions 5437-5527]
A
[49 nt withheld, positions 5529-5577]
CCTTTGACGTTGGAGTCCACGTTCTTT
[37 nt withheld, positions 5605-5641]
ACCCTATCTCGGTCTATTCTTTTGATTTATAAGGGATTTTGCCGATTTCGGCCTATTGGTTAAAAAATGA
GCTGATTTAACAAAAATTTAACGCGAATTTTAACAAAATATTAACGCTTACAATTTAGGTGGCACTTTTC
GGGGAAATGTGCGCGGAACCCCTATTTGTTTATTTTTCTAAATACATTCAAATATGTATCCGCTCATGAG
ACAATAACCCTGATAAATGCTTCAATAATATTGAAAAAGGAAGAGTATGAGTATTCAACATTTCCGTGTC
GCCCTTATTCCCTTTTTTGCGGCATTTTGCCTTCCTGTTTTTGCTCACCCAGAAACGCTGGTGAAAGTAA
AAGATGCTGAAGATCAGTTGGGTGCACGAGTGGGTTACATCGAACTGGATCTCAACAGCGGTAAGATCCT
TGAGAGTTTTCGCCCCGAAGAACGTTTTCCAATGATGAGCACTTTTAAAGTTCTGCTATGTGGCGCGGTA
TTATCCCGTATTGACGCCGGGCAAGAGCAACTCGGTCGCCGCATACACTATTCTCAGAATGACTTGGTTG
AGTACTCACCAGTCACAGAAAAGCATCTTACGGATGGCATGACAGTAAGAGAATTATGCAGTGCTGCCAT
AACCATGAGTGATAACACTGCGGCCAACTTACTTCTGACAACGATCGGAGGACCGAAGGAGCTAACCGCT
TTTTTGCACAACATGGGGGATCATGTAACTCGCCTTGATCGTTGGGAACCGGAGCTGAATGAAGCCATAC
CAAACGACGAGCGTGACACCACGATGCCTGTAGCAATGGCAACAACGTTGCGCAAACTATTAACTGGCGA
ACTACTTACTCTAGCTTCCCGGCAACAATTAATAGACTGGATGGAGGCGGATAAAGTTGCAGGACCACTT
CTGCGCTCGGCCCTTCCGGCTGGCTGGTTTATTGCTGATAAATCTGGAGCCGGTGAGCGTGGGTCTCGCG
GTATCATTGCAGCACTGGGGCCAGATGGTAAGCCCTCCCGTATCGTAGTTATCTACACGACGGGGAGTCA
GGCAACTATGGATGAACGAAATAGACAGATCGCTGAGATAGGTGCCTCACTGATTAAGCATTGGTAACTG
TCAGACCAAGTTTACTCATATATACTTTAGATTGATTTAAAACTTCATTTTTAATTTAAAAGGATCTAGG
TGAAGATCCTTTTTGATAATCTCATGACCAAAATCCCTTAACGTGAGTTTTCGTTCCACTGAGCGTCAGA
CCCCGTAGAAAAGATCAAAGGATCTTCTTGAGATCCTTTTTTTCTGCGCGTAATCTGCTGCTTGCAAACA
AAAAAACCACCGCTACCAGCGGTGGTTTGTTTGCCGGATCAAGAGCTACCAACTCTTTTTCCGAAGGTAA
CTGGCTTCAGCAGAGCGCAGATACCAAATACTGTTCTTCTAGTGTAGCCGTAGTTAGGCCACCACTTCAA
GAACTCTGTAGCACCGCCTACATACCTCGCTCTGCTAATCCTGTTACCAGTGGCTGCTGCCAGTGGCGAT
AAGTCGTGTCTTACCGGGTTGGACTCAAGACGATAGTTACCGGATAAGGCGCAGCGGTCGGGCTGAACGG
GGGGTTCGTGCACACAGCCCAGCTTGGAGCGAACGACCTACACCGAACTGAGATACCTACAGCGTGAGCT
ATGAGAAAGCGCCACGCTTCCCGAAGGGAGAAAGGCGGACAGGTATCCGGTAAGCGGCAGGGTCGGAACA
GGAGAGCGCACGAGGGAGCTTCCAGGGGGAAACGCCTGGTATCTTTATAGTCCTGTCGGGTTTCGCCACC
TCTGACTTGAGCGTCGATTTTTGTGATGCTCGTCAGGGGGGCGGAGCCTATGGAAAAACGCCAGCAACGC
GGCCTTTTTACGGTTCCTGGCCTTTTGCTGGCCTTTTGCTCACATGTTCTTTCCTGCGTTATCCCCTGAT
TCTGTGGATAACCGTATTACCGCCTTTGAGTGAGCTGATACCGCTCGCCGCAGCCGAACGACCGAGCGCA
GCGAGTCAGTGAGCGAGGAAGCGGAAGAGCGCCCAATACGCAAACCGCCTCTCCCCGCGCGTTGGCCGAT
TCATTAATGCAGCTGGCACGACAGGTTTCCCGACTGGAAAGCGGGCAGTGAGCGCAACGCAATTAATGTG
AGTTAGCTCACTCATTAGGCACCCCAGGCTTTACACTTTATGCTTCCGGCTCGTATGTTGTGTGGAATTG
TGAGCGGATAACAATTTCACACAGGAAACAGCTATGACCATGATTACGCCAAGCGCGCAATTAACCCTCA
CTAAAGGGAACAAAAGCTGGAGCTGCAAGCTTAATGTAGTCTTATGCAATACTCTTGTAGTCTTGCAACA
TGGTAACGATGAGTTAGCAACATGCCTTACAAGGAGAGAAAAAGCACCGTGCATGCCGATTGGTGGAAGT
AAGGTGGTACGATCGTGCCTTATTAGGAAGGCAACAGACGGGTCTGACATGGATTGGACGAACCACTGAA
TTGCCGCATTGCAGAGATATTGTATTTAAGTGCCTAGCTCGATACATAAACGGGTCTCTCTGGTTAGACC
AGATCTGAGCCTGGGAGCTCTCTGGCTAACTAGGGAACCCACTGCTTAAGCCTCAATAAAGCTTGCCTTG
AGTGCTTCAAGTAGTGTGTGCCCGTCTGTTGTGTGACTCTGGTAACTAGAGATCCCTCAGACCCTTTTAG
TCAGTGTGGAAAATCTCTAGCAGTGGCGCCCGAACAGGGACTTGAAAGCGAAAGGGAAACCAGAGGAGCT
CTCTCGACGCAGGACTCGGCTTGCTGAAGCGCGCACGGCAAGAGGCGAGGGGCGGCGACTGGTGAGTACG
CCAAAAATTTTGACTAGCGGAGGCTAGAAGGAGAGAGATGGGTGCGAGAGCGTCAGTATTAAGCGGGGGA
GAATTAGATCGCGATGGGAAAAAATTCGGTTAAGGCCAGGGGGAAAGAAAAAATATAAATTAAAACATAT
AGTATGGGCAAGCAGGGAGCTAGAACGATTCGCAGTTAATCCTGGCCTGTTAGAAACATCAGAAGGCTGT
AGACAAATACTGGGACAGCTACAACCATCCCTTCAGACAGGATCAGAAGAACTTAGATCATTATATAATA
CAGTAGCAACCCTCTATTGTGTGCATCAAAGGATAGAGATAAAAGACACCAAGGAAGCTTTAGACAAGAT
AGAGGAAGAGCAAAACAAAAGTAAGACCACCGCACAGCAAGCGGCCGCTGATCTTCAGACCTGGAGGAGG
AGATATGAGGGACAATTGGAGAAGTGAATTATATAAATATAAAGTAGTAAAAATTGAACCATTAGGAGTA
GCACCCACCAAGGCAAAGAGAAGAGTGGTGCAGAGAGAAAAAAGAGCAGTGGGAATAGGAGCTTTGTTCC
TTGGGTTCTTGGGAGCAGCAGGAAGCACTATGGGCGCAGCGTCAATGACGCTGACGGTACAGGCCAGACA
ATTATTGTCTGGTATAGTGCAGCAGCAGAACAATTTGCTGAGGGCTATTGAGGCGCAACAGCATCTGTTG
CAACTCACAGTCTGGGGCATCAAGCAGCTCCAGGCAAGAATCCTGGCTGTGGAAAGATACCTAAAGGATC
AACAGCTCCTGGGGATTTGGGGTTGCTCTGGAAAACTCATTTGCACCACTGCTGTGCCTTGGAATGCTAG
TTGGAGTAATAAATCTCTGGAACAGATTTGGAATCACACGACCTGGATGGAGTGGGACAGAGAAATTAAC
AATTACACAAGCTTAATACACTCCTTAATTGAAGAATCGCAAAACCAGCAAGAAAAGAATGAACAAGAAT
TATTGGAATTAGATAAATGGGCAAGTTTGTGGAATTGGTTTAACATAACAAATTGGCTGTGGTATATAAA
ATTATTCATAATGATAGTAGGAGGCTTGGTAGGTTTAAGAATAGTTTTTGCTGTACTTTCTATAGTGAAT
AGAGTTAGGCAGGGATATTCACCATTATCGTTTCAGACCCACCTCCCAACCCCGAGGGGACCCATGCATT
GCATCTCAATTAGTCAGCAACCAGGTGTGGAAAGTCCCCAGGCTCCCCAGCAGGCAGAAGTATGCAAAGC
ATGCGTCTCAATTAGTCAGCAACCATAGTCCCGCCCCTAACTCCGCCCATCCCGCCCCTAACTCCGCCCA
GTTCCGCCCATTCTCCGCCCCATGGCTGACTAATTTTTTTTATTTATGCAGAGGCCGAGGCCGCCTCGGC
CTCTGAGCTATTCCAGAAGTAGTGAGGAGGCTTTTTTGGAGGCCTAGGCTTTTGCAAAAAGCTTTCTAGA
GGTACCGTGGCCACCATGGCCAAGCCTTTGTCTCAAGAAGAATCCACCCTCATTGAAAGAGCAACGGCTA
CAATCAACAGCATCCCCATCTCTGAAGACTACAGCGTCGCCAGCGCAGCTCTCTCTAGCGACGGCCGCAT
CTTCACTGGTGTCAATGTATATCATTTTACTGGGGGACCTTGTGCAGAACTCGTGGTGCTGGGCACTGCT
GCTGCTGCGGCAGCTGGCAACCTGACTTGTATCGTCGCGATCGGAAATGAGAACAGGGGCATCTTGAGCC
CCTGCGGACGGTGCCGACAGGTGCTTCTCGATCTGCATCCTGGGATCAAAGCCATAGTGAAGGACAGTGA
TGGACAGCCGACGGCAGTTGGGATTCGTGAATTGCTGCCCTCTGGTTATGTGTGGGAGGGCTAAGTTAAC
GAATTCTAGATCTTGAGACAAATGGCAGTATTCATCCACAATTTTAAAAGAAAAGGGGGGATTGGGGGGT
ACAGTGCAGGGGAAAGAATAGTAGACATAATAGCAACAGACATACAAACTAAAGAATTACAAAAACAAAT
TACAAAAATTCAAAATTTTCGGGTTTATTACAGGGACAGCAGAGATCCACTTTGGCGCCGG
